Addgene plasmid #187970: pYZ462
Purpose: TEF1p-Cas9-CYC1t and SNR52p-Not1-SUP4t
Depositing lab: Jef Boeke. Depositing organization: NYU Grossman School of Medicine. Publication: CREEPY: CRISPR-mediated editing of synthetic episomes in yeast. Zhao Y, Coelho C, Lauer S, Majewski M, Laurent JM, Brosh R, Boeke JD. Nucleic Acids Res. 2023 Jun 16:gkad491. doi: 10.1093/nar/gkad491. PubMed 37326023.
Backbone
  Vector backbone: pRS416
  Backbone size w/o insert (bp): 4898
  Total vector size (bp): 10037
  Vector type: Yeast Expression, Synthetic Biology
  Selectable markers: URA3
Growth in bacteria
  Bacterial resistance: Ampicillin, 100 μg/mL
  Growth temperature: 30°C
  Growth strain: DH5alpha
  Growth instructions: 30°C is highly recommended for this large plasmid.
  Copy number: High Copy
Gene/Insert
  Gene/Insert name: Cas9 (codon optimized for human)
  gRNA/shRNA sequence: -
  Species: S. cerevisiae (budding yeast)
  Promoter: TEF1
  Cloning method: Gateway Cloning
  Sequencing primers: 5′ M13Rev; 3′ M13Fwd
Resource information
  A portion of this plasmid was derived from a plasmid made by: Cas9 expression module sub-cloned from Addgene #43802
Terms and licenses: Academic/Nonprofit Terms; Industry Terms: Not Available to Industry
How to cite: pYZ462 was a gift from Jef Boeke (Addgene plasmid # 187970 ; http://n2t.net/addgene:187970 ; RRID:Addgene_187970)
