[The description below was written by a language model from this plasmid's Addgene catalogue record and pLannotate feature annotations shown in this document.]
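Description:
pYZ462 is a yeast–E. coli shuttle plasmid built on the pRS416 backbone, designed to deliver both components of the Streptococcus pyogenes CRISPR/Cas9 system to Saccharomyces cerevisiae from a single vector of about 10 kb. In yeast it is maintained as a low-copy, stably segregating episome through a CEN6/ARS element and selected by the URA3 auxotrophic marker, which can also be counterselected with 5-FOA, allowing the plasmid to be removed after editing. In E. coli it replicates from a high-copy ColE1/pUC-type origin and is selected with ampicillin via the bla gene. An f1 origin and remnants of the pBluescript-style lacZα/multiple cloning region, with flanking T3 and T7 promoters, are carried over from the backbone.

The payload consists of two adjacent cassettes in the same orientation. The first places a human-codon-optimized Cas9 coding sequence under the constitutive yeast TEF1 promoter with the CYC1 terminator; the record notes that this expression module was subcloned from an earlier Cas9 plasmid. The second is a guide RNA cassette in which the RNA polymerase III-transcribed SNR52 promoter precedes the S. pyogenes gRNA scaffold and the SUP4 terminator. No spacer sequence is recorded. Instead, the stated purpose describes a NotI site between the SNR52 promoter and the rest of the cassette, consistent with the short gap in the feature table, so the plasmid evidently serves as an empty entry vector into which a chosen targeting spacer is cloned. It was deposited in connection with work on CRISPR-mediated editing of synthetic episomes in yeast, and is suited to that kind of Cas9-driven editing in budding yeast.
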