Features (pLannotate 1.2.2; 25 found; start..end, strand, type, name):
     65..568     -  misc_feature   CEN/ARS: S. cerevisiae CEN6 centromere fused to an autonomously replicating sequence
    605..709     +  promoter       AmpR promoter: bla
    710..1570    +  CDS            AmpR: β-lactamase; bla; confers resistance to ampicillin, carbenicillin, and related antibiotics
   1741..2329    +  rep_origin     ori: high-copy-number ColE1/pMB1/pBR322/pUC origin of replication
   2512..2604    +  CDS            lacI (fragment): lac repressor; lacI; The lac repressor binds to the lac operator to inhibit transcription in E. coli. This inhibition can be relieved by adding lactose or isopropyl-β-D-thiogalactopyranoside (IPTG).
   2617..2638    +  protein_bind   CAP binding site: CAP binding activates transcription in the presence of cAMP. E. coli catabolite activator protein
   2653..2683    +  promoter       lac promoter: promoter for the E. coli lac operon
   2691..2707    +  protein_bind   lac operator: The lac repressor binds to the lac operator to inhibit transcription in E. coli. This inhibition can be relieved by adding lactose or isopropyl-β-D-thiogalactopyranoside (IPTG). lac repressor encoded by lacI
   2752..2770    +  promoter       T3 promoter: promoter for bacteriophage T3 RNA polymerase
   2788..3186    +  promoter       TEF1 promoter: S. cerevisiae TEF1; promoter for EF-1α
   3190..3213    +  misc_feature   MCS (fragment): pBluescript multiple cloning site
   3218..7321    +  CDS            cas9: CAS9_STRP1 - Also known as csn1 From Streptococcus pyogenes serotype M1.
   7370..7617    +  terminator     CYC1 terminator: S. cerevisiae CYC1; transcription terminator for CYC1
   7632..7900    +  promoter       SNR52 promoter: promoter for the S. cerevisiae small nucleolar RNA gene SNR52
   7909..7983    +  misc_RNA       gRNA scaffold: guide RNA scaffold for the Streptococcus pyogenes CRISPR/Cas9 system
   7988..8007    +  terminator     SUP4 terminator: transcription terminator for the S. cerevisiae SUP4 tRNA gene
   8013..8035    +  terminator     CYC1 terminator (fragment): S. cerevisiae CYC1; transcription terminator for CYC1
   8036..8089    +  misc_feature   MCS (fragment): pBluescript multiple cloning site
   8098..8116    -  promoter       T7 promoter: promoter for bacteriophage T7 RNA polymerase
   8124..8279    +  CDS            lacZα (fragment): LacZα fragment of β-galactosidase; lacZ fragment
   8283..8711    +  rep_origin     f1 ori (sequence partly withheld): f1 bacteriophage origin of replication; arrow indicates direction of (+) strand synthesis
   8739..8790    -  misc_feature   bom (fragment): basis of mobility region from pBR322
   8869..9672    -  CDS            URA3: orotidine-5'-phosphate decarboxylase, required for uracil biosynthesis; S. cerevisiae URA3; yeast auxotrophic marker, counterselectable with 5-fluoroorotic acid (5-FOA)
   9673..9888    -  promoter       URA3 promoter: S. cerevisiae URA3
   9896..9945    -  misc_feature   bom (fragment): basis of mobility region from pBR322
>Addgene plasmid #187970 | pYZ462 | addgene full sequence | sequence record 403782 | Addgene NGS Result
AAAGGGCCTCGTGATACGCCTATTTTTATAGGTTAATGTCATGATAATAATGGTTTCTTAGACGGATCGC
TTGCCTGTAACTTACACGCGCCTCGTATCTTTTAATGATGGAATAATTTGGGAATTTACTCTGTGTTTAT
TTATTTTTATGTTTTGTATTTGGATTTTAGAAAGTAAATAAAGAAGGTAGAAGAGTTACGGAATGAAGAA
AAAAAAATAAACAAAGGTTTAAAAAATTTCAACAAAAAGCGTACTTTACATATATATTTATTAGACAAGA
AAAGCAGATTAAATAGATATACATTCGATTAACGATAAGTAAAATGTAAAATCACAGGATTTTCGTGTGT
GGTCTTCTACACAGACAAGATGAAACAATTCGGCATTAATACCTGAGAGCAGGAAGAGCAAGATAAAAGG
TAGTATTTGTTGGCGATCCCCCTAGAGTCTTTTACATCTTCGGAAAACAAAAACTATTTTTTCTTTAATT
TCTTTTTTTACTTTCTATTTTTAATTTATATATTTATATTAAAAAATTTAAATTATAATTATTTTTATAG
CACGTGATGAAAAGGACCCAGGTGGCACTTTTCGGGGAAATGTGCGCGGAACCCCTATTTGTTTATTTTT
CTAAATACATTCAAATATGTATCCGCTCATGAGACAATAACCCTGATAAATGCTTCAATAATATTGAAAA
AGGAAGAGTATGAGTATTCAACATTTCCGTGTCGCCCTTATTCCCTTTTTTGCGGCATTTTGCCTTCCTG
TTTTTGCTCACCCAGAAACGCTGGTGAAAGTAAAAGATGCTGAAGATCAGTTGGGTGCACGAGTGGGTTA
CATCGAACTGGATCTCAACAGCGGTAAGATCCTTGAGAGTTTTCGCCCCGAAGAACGTTTTCCAATGATG
AGCACTTTTAAAGTTCTGCTATGTGGCGCGGTATTATCCCGTATTGACGCCGGGCAAGAGCAACTCGGTC
GCCGCATACACTATTCTCAGAATGACTTGGTTGAGTACTCACCAGTCACAGAAAAGCATCTTACGGATGG
CATGACAGTAAGAGAATTATGCAGTGCTGCCATAACCATGAGTGATAACACTGCGGCCAACTTACTTCTG
ACAACGATCGGAGGACCGAAGGAGCTAACCGCTTTTTTGCACAACATGGGGGATCATGTAACTCGCCTTG
ATCGTTGGGAACCGGAGCTGAATGAAGCCATACCAAACGACGAGCGTGACACCACGATGCCTGTAGCAAT
GGCAACAACGTTGCGCAAACTATTAACTGGCGAACTACTTACTCTAGCTTCCCGGCAACAATTAATAGAC
TGGATGGAGGCGGATAAAGTTGCAGGACCACTTCTGCGCTCGGCCCTTCCGGCTGGCTGGTTTATTGCTG
ATAAATCTGGAGCCGGTGAGCGTGGATCTCGCGGTATCATTGCAGCACTGGGGCCAGATGGTAAGCCCTC
CCGTATCGTAGTTATCTACACGACGGGGAGTCAGGCAACTATGGATGAACGAAATAGACAGATCGCTGAG
ATAGGTGCCTCACTGATTAAGCATTGGTAACTGTCAGACCAAGTTTACTCATATATACTTTAGATTGATT
TAAAACTTCATTTTTAATTTAAAAGGATCTAGGTGAAGATCCTTTTTGATAATCTCATGACCAAAATCCC
TTAACGTGAGTTTTCGTTCCACTGAGCGTCAGACCCCGTAGAAAAGATCAAAGGATCTTCTTGAGATCCT
TTTTTTCTGCGCGTAATCTGCTGCTTGCAAACAAAAAAACCACCGCTACCAGCGGTGGTTTGTTTGCCGG
ATCAAGAGCTACCAACTCTTTTTCCGAAGGTAACTGGCTTCAGCAGAGCGCAGATACCAAATACTGTTCT
TCTAGTGTAGCCGTAGTTAGGCCACCACTTCAAGAACTCTGTAGCACCGCCTACATACCTCGCTCTGCTA
ATCCTGTTACCAGTGGCTGCTGCCAGTGGCGATAAGTCGTGTCTTACCGGGTTGGACTCAAGACGATAGT
TACCGGATAAGGCGCAGCGGTCGGGCTGAACGGGGGGTTCGTGCACACAGCCCAGCTTGGAGCGAACGAC
CTACACCGAACTGAGATACCTACAGCGTGAGCTATGAGAAAGCGCCACGCTTCCCGAAGGGAGAAAGGCG
GACAGGTATCCGGTAAGCGGCAGGGTCGGAACAGGAGAGCGCACGAGGGAGCTTCCAGGGGGAAACGCCT
GGTATCTTTATAGTCCTGTCGGGTTTCGCCACCTCTGACTTGAGCGTCGATTTTTGTGATGCTCGTCAGG
GGGGCGGAGCCTATGGAAAAACGCCAGCAACGCGGCCTTTTTACGGTTCCTGGCCTTTTGCTGGCCTTTT
GCTCACATGTTCTTTCCTGCGTTATCCCCTGATTCTGTGGATAACCGTATTACCGCCTTTGAGTGAGCTG
ATACCGCTCGCCGCAGCCGAACGACCGAGCGCAGCGAGTCAGTGAGCGAGGAAGCGGAAGAGCGCCCAAT
ACGCAAACCGCCTCTCCCCGCGCGTTGGCCGATTCATTAATGCAGCTGGCACGACAGGTTTCCCGACTGG
AAAGCGGGCAGTGAGCGCAACGCAATTAATGTGAGTTAGCTCACTCATTAGGCACCCCAGGCTTTACACT
TTATGCTTCCGGCTCGTATGTTGTGTGGAATTGTGAGCGGATAACAATTTCACACAGGAAACAGCTATGA
CCATGATTACGCCAAGCGCGCAATTAACCCTCACTAAAGGGAACAAAAGCTGGAGCTCATAGCTTCAAAA
TGTTTCTACTCCTTTTTTACTCTTCCAGATTTTCTCGGACTCCGCGCATCGCCGTACCACTTCAAAACAC
CCAAGCACAGCATACTAAATTTCCCCTCTTTCTTCCTCTAGGGTGTCGTTAATTACCCGTACTAAAGGTT
TGGAAAAGAAAAAAGAGACCGCCTCGTTTCTTTTTCTTCGTCGAAAAAGGCAATAAAAATTTTTATCACG
TTTCTTTTTCTTGAAAATTTTTTTTTTGATTTTTTTCTCTTTCGATGACCTCCCATTGATATTTAAGTTA
ATAAACGGTCTTCAATTTCTCAAGTTTCAGTTTCATTTTTCTTGTTCTATTACAACTTTTTTTACTTCTT
GCTCATTAGAAAGAAAGCATAGCAATCTAATCTAAGTTTTCTAGAACTAGTGGATCCCCCGGGAAAAATG
GACAAGAAGTACTCCATTGGGCTCGATATCGGCACAAACAGCGTCGGTTGGGCCGTCATTACGGACGAGT
ACAAGGTGCCGAGCAAAAAATTCAAAGTTCTGGGCAATACCGATCGCCACAGCATAAAGAAGAACCTCAT
TGGCGCCCTCCTGTTCGACTCCGGGGAGACGGCCGAAGCCACGCGGCTCAAAAGAACAGCACGGCGCAGA
TATACCCGCAGAAAGAATCGGATCTGCTACCTGCAGGAGATCTTTAGTAATGAGATGGCTAAGGTGGATG
ACTCTTTCTTCCATAGGCTGGAGGAGTCCTTTTTGGTGGAGGAGGATAAAAAGCACGAGCGCCACCCAAT
CTTTGGCAATATCGTGGACGAGGTGGCGTACCATGAAAAGTACCCAACCATATATCATCTGAGGAAGAAG
CTTGTAGACAGTACTGATAAGGCTGACTTGCGGTTGATCTATCTCGCGCTGGCGCATATGATCAAATTTC
GGGGACACTTCCTCATCGAGGGGGACCTGAACCCAGACAACAGCGATGTCGACAAACTCTTTATCCAACT
GGTTCAGACTTACAATCAGCTTTTCGAAGAGAACCCGATCAACGCATCCGGAGTTGACGCCAAAGCAATC
CTGAGCGCTAGGCTGTCCAAATCCCGGCGGCTCGAAAACCTCATCGCACAGCTCCCTGGGGAGAAGAAGA
ACGGCCTGTTTGGTAATCTTATCGCCCTGTCACTCGGGCTGACCCCCAACTTTAAATCTAACTTCGACCT
GGCCGAAGATGCCAAGCTTCAACTGAGCAAAGACACCTACGATGATGATCTCGACAATCTGCTGGCCCAG
ATCGGCGACCAGTACGCAGACCTTTTTTTGGCGGCAAAGAACCTGTCAGACGCCATTCTGCTGAGTGATA
TTCTGCGAGTGAACACGGAGATCACCAAAGCTCCGCTGAGCGCTAGTATGATCAAGCGCTATGATGAGCA
CCACCAAGACTTGACTTTGCTGAAGGCCCTTGTCAGACAGCAACTGCCTGAGAAGTACAAGGAAATTTTC
TTCGATCAGTCTAAAAATGGCTACGCCGGATACATTGACGGCGGAGCAAGCCAGGAGGAATTTTACAAAT
TTATTAAGCCCATCTTGGAAAAAATGGACGGCACCGAGGAGCTGCTGGTAAAGCTTAACAGAGAAGATCT
GTTGCGCAAACAGCGCACTTTCGACAATGGAAGCATCCCCCACCAGATTCACCTGGGCGAACTGCACGCT
ATCCTCAGGCGGCAAGAGGATTTCTACCCCTTTTTGAAAGATAACAGGGAAAAGATTGAGAAAATCCTCA
CATTTCGGATACCCTACTATGTAGGCCCCCTCGCCCGGGGAAATTCCAGATTCGCGTGGATGACTCGCAA
ATCAGAAGAGACCATCACTCCCTGGAACTTCGAGGAAGTCGTGGATAAGGGGGCCTCTGCCCAGTCCTTC
ATCGAAAGGATGACTAACTTTGATAAAAATCTGCCTAACGAAAAGGTGCTTCCTAAACACTCTCTGCTGT
ACGAGTACTTCACAGTTTATAACGAGCTCACCAAGGTCAAATACGTCACAGAAGGGATGAGAAAGCCAGC
ATTCCTGTCTGGAGAGCAGAAGAAAGCTATCGTGGACCTCCTCTTCAAGACGAACCGGAAAGTTACCGTG
AAACAGCTCAAAGAAGACTATTTCAAAAAGATTGAATGTTTCGACTCTGTTGAAATCAGCGGAGTGGAGG
ATCGCTTCAACGCATCCCTGGGAACGTATCACGATCTCCTGAAAATCATTAAAGACAAGGACTTCCTGGA
CAATGAGGAGAACGAGGACATTCTTGAGGACATTGTCCTCACCCTTACGTTGTTTGAAGATAGGGAGATG
ATTGAAGAACGCTTGAAAACTTACGCTCATCTCTTCGACGACAAAGTCATGAAACAGCTCAAGAGGCGCC
GATATACAGGATGGGGGCGGCTGTCAAGAAAACTGATCAATGGGATCCGAGACAAGCAGAGTGGAAAGAC
AATCCTGGATTTTCTTAAGTCCGATGGATTTGCCAACCGGAACTTCATGCAGTTGATCCATGATGACTCT
CTCACCTTTAAGGAGGACATCCAGAAAGCACAAGTTTCTGGCCAGGGGGACAGTCTTCACGAGCACATCG
CTAATCTTGCAGGTAGCCCAGCTATCAAAAAGGGAATACTGCAGACCGTTAAGGTCGTGGATGAACTCGT
CAAAGTAATGGGAAGGCATAAGCCCGAGAATATCGTTATCGAGATGGCCCGAGAGAACCAAACTACCCAG
AAGGGACAGAAGAACAGTAGGGAAAGGATGAAGAGGATTGAAGAGGGTATAAAAGAACTGGGGTCCCAAA
TCCTTAAGGAACACCCAGTTGAAAACACCCAGCTTCAGAATGAGAAGCTCTACCTGTACTACCTGCAGAA
CGGCAGGGACATGTACGTGGATCAGGAACTGGACATCAATCGGCTCTCCGACTACGACGTGGATCATATC
GTGCCCCAGTCTTTTCTCAAAGATGATTCTATTGATAATAAAGTGTTGACAAGATCCGATAAAAATAGAG
GGAAGAGTGATAACGTCCCCTCAGAAGAAGTTGTCAAGAAAATGAAAAATTATTGGCGGCAGCTGCTGAA
CGCCAAACTGATCACACAACGGAAGTTCGATAATCTGACTAAGGCTGAACGAGGTGGCCTGTCTGAGTTG
GATAAAGCCGGCTTCATCAAAAGGCAGCTTGTTGAGACACGCCAGATCACCAAGCACGTGGCCCAAATTC
TCGATTCACGCATGAACACCAAGTACGATGAAAATGACAAACTGATTCGAGAGGTGAAAGTTATTACTCT
GAAGTCTAAGCTGGTCTCAGATTTCAGAAAGGACTTTCAGTTTTATAAGGTGAGAGAGATCAACAATTAC
CACCATGCGCATGATGCCTACCTGAATGCAGTGGTAGGCACTGCACTTATCAAAAAATATCCCAAGCTTG
AATCTGAATTTGTTTACGGAGACTATAAAGTGTACGATGTTAGGAAAATGATCGCAAAGTCTGAGCAGGA
AATAGGCAAGGCCACCGCTAAGTACTTCTTTTACAGCAATATTATGAATTTTTTCAAGACCGAGATTACA
CTGGCCAATGGAGAGATTCGGAAGCGACCACTTATCGAAACAAACGGAGAAACAGGAGAAATCGTGTGGG
ACAAGGGTAGGGATTTCGCGACAGTCCGGAAGGTCCTGTCCATGCCGCAGGTGAACATCGTTAAAAAGAC
CGAAGTACAGACCGGAGGCTTCTCCAAGGAAAGTATCCTCCCGAAAAGGAACAGCGACAAGCTGATCGCA
CGCAAAAAAGATTGGGACCCCAAGAAATACGGCGGATTCGATTCTCCTACAGTCGCTTACAGTGTACTGG
TTGTGGCCAAAGTGGAGAAAGGGAAGTCTAAAAAACTCAAAAGCGTCAAGGAACTGCTGGGCATCACAAT
CATGGAGCGATCAAGCTTCGAAAAAAACCCCATCGACTTTCTCGAGGCGAAAGGATATAAAGAGGTCAAA
AAAGACCTCATCATTAAGCTTCCCAAGTACTCTCTCTTTGAGCTTGAAAACGGCCGGAAACGAATGCTCG
CTAGTGCGGGCGAGCTGCAGAAAGGTAACGAGCTGGCACTGCCCTCTAAATACGTTAATTTCTTGTATCT
GGCCAGCCACTATGAAAAGCTCAAAGGGTCTCCCGAAGATAATGAGCAGAAGCAGCTGTTCGTGGAACAA
CACAAACACTACCTTGATGAGATCATCGAGCAAATAAGCGAATTCTCCAAAAGAGTGATCCTCGCCGACG
CTAACCTCGATAAGGTGCTTTCTGCTTACAATAAGCACAGGGATAAGCCCATCAGGGAGCAGGCAGAAAA
CATTATCCACTTGTTTACTCTGACCAACTTGGGCGCGCCTGCAGCCTTCAAGTACTTCGACACCACCATA
GACAGAAAGCGGTACACCTCTACAAAGGAGGTCCTGGACGCCACACTGATTCATCAGTCAATTACGGGGC
TCTATGAAACAAGAATCGACCTCTCTCAGCTCGGTGGAGACAGCAGGGCTGACCCCAAGAAGAAGAGGAA
GGTGTGATCTCTTCTCGAGTCATGTAATTAGTTATGTCACGCTTACATTCACGCCCTCCCCCCACATCCG
CTCTAACCGAAAAGGAAGGAGTTAGACAACCTGAAGTCTAGGTCCCTATTTATTTTTTTATAGTTATGTT
AGTATTAAGAACGTTATTTATATTTCAAATTTTTCTTTTTTTTCTGTACAGACGCGTGTACGCATGTAAC
ATTATACTGAAAACCTTGCTTGAGAAGGTTTTGGGACGCTCGAAGGCTTTAATTTGCGCATGCCTGGAGC
TTCTTTGAAAAGATAATGTATGATTATGCTTTCACTCATATTTATACAGAAACTTGATGTTTTCTTTCGA
GTATATACAAGGTGATTACATGTACGTTTGAAGTACAACTCTAGATTTTGTAGTGCCCTCTTGGGCTAGC
GGTAAAGGTGCGCATTTTTTCACACCCTACAATGTTCTGTTCAAAAGATTTTGGTCAAACGCTGTAGAAG
TGAAAGTTGGTGCGCATGTTTCGGCGTTCGAAACTTCTCCGCAGTGAAAGATAAATGATCGCGGCCGCGT
TTTAGAGCTAGAAATAGCAAGTTAAAATAAGGCTAGTCCGTTATCAACTTGAAAAAGTGGCACCGAGTCG
GTGGTGCTTTTTTTGTTTTTTATGTCTTCGAGTCATGTAATTAGTTATGTCACGCGAATTCGATATCAAG
CTTATCGATACCGTCGACCTCGAGGGGGGGCCCGGTACCCAATTCGCCCTATAGTGAGTCGTATTACGCG
CGCTCACTGGCCGTCGTTTTACAACGTCGTGACTGGGAAAACCCTGGCGTTACCCAACTTAATCGCCTTG
CAGCACATCCCCCTTTCGCCAGCTGGCGTAATAGCGAAGAGGCCCGCACCGATCGCCCTTCCCAACAGTT
GCGCAGCCTGAATGGCGAATGG
[124 nt withheld, positions 8283-8406]
C
[91 nt withheld, positions 8408-8498]
A
[49 nt withheld, positions 8500-8548]
CCTTTGACGTTGGAGTCCACGTTCTTT
[37 nt withheld, positions 8576-8612]
ACCCTATCTCGGTCTATTCTTTTGATTTATAAGGGATTTTGCCGATTTCGGCCTATTGGTTAAAAAATGA
GCTGATTTAACAAAAATTTAACGCGAATTTTAACAAAATATTAACGCTTACAATTTCCTGATGCGGTATT
TTCTCCTTACGCATCTGTGCGGTATTTCACACCGCATAGGGTAATAACTGATATAATTAAATTGAAGCTC
TAATTTGTGAGTTTAGTATACATGCATTTACTTATAATACAGTTTTTTAGTTTTGCTGGCCGCATCTTCT
CAAATATGCTTCCCAGCCTGCTTTTCTGTAACGTTCACCCTCTACCTTAGCATCCCTTCCCTTTGCAAAT
AGTCCTCTTCCAACAATAATAATGTCAGATCCTGTAGACACCACATCATCCACGGTTCTATACTGTTGAC
CCAATGCATCTCCCTTGTCATCTAAACCCACACCGGGTGTCATAATCAACCAATCGTAACCTTCATCTCT
TCCACCCATGTCTCTTTGAGCAATAAAGCCGATAACAAAATCTTTGTCGCTCTTCGCAATGTCAACAGTA
CCCTTAGTATATTCTCCAGTAGATAGGGAGCCCTTGCATGACAATTCTGCTAACATCAAAAGGCCTCTAG
GTTCCTTTGTTACTTCTTCTGCCGCCTGCTTCAAACCGCTAACAATACCTGGGCCCACCACACCGTGTGC
ATTCGTAATGTCTGCCCATTCTGCTATTCTGTATACACCCGCAGAGTACTGCAATTTGACTGTATTACCA
ATGTCAGCAAATTTTCTGTCTTCGAAGAGTAAAAAATTGTACTTGGCGGATAATGCCTTTAGCGGCTTAA
CTGTGCCCTCCATGGAAAAATCAGTCAAGATATCCACATGTGTTTTTAGTAAACAAATTTTGGGACCTAA
TGCTTCAACTAACTCCAGTAATTCCTTGGTGGTACGAACATCCAATGAAGCACACAAGTTTGTTTGCTTT
TCGTGCATGATATTAAATAGCTTGGCAGCAACAGGACTAGGATGAGTAGCAGCACGTTCCTTATATGTAG
CTTTCGACATGATTTATCTTCGTTTCCTGCAGGTTTTTGTTCTGTGCAGTTGGGTTAAGAATACTGGGCA
ATTTCATGTTTCTTCAACACTACATATGCGTATATATACCAATCTAAGTCTGTGCTCCTTCCTTCGTTCT
TCCTTCTGTTCGGAGATTACCGAATCAAAAAAATTTCAAGGAAACCGAAATCAAAAAAAAGAATAAAAAA
AAAATGATGAATTGAAAAGGTGGTATGGTGCACTCTCAGTACAATCTGCTCTGATGCCGCATAGTTAAGC
CAGCCCCGACACCCGCCAACACCCGCTGACGCGCCCTGACGGGCTTGTCTGCTCCCGGCATCCGCTTACA
GACAAGCTGTGAC
